>Addgene plasmid #109363 | pcDNA3 SWS cone opsin | depositor full sequence | sequence record 206226 | pcDNA3 SWS cone opsin sequence 6449 bps
GACGGATCGGGAGATCTCCCGATCCCCTATGGTGCACTCTCAGTACAATCTGCTCTGATGCCGCATAGTT
AAGCCAGTATCTGCTCCCTGCTTGTGTGTTGGAGGTCGCTGAGTAGTGCGCGAGCAAAATTTAAGCTACA
ACAAGGCAAGGCTTGACCGACAATTGCATGAAGAATCTGCTTAGGGTTAGGCGTTTTGCGCTGCTTCGCG
ATGTACGGGCCAGATATACGCGTTGACATTGATTATTGACTAGTTATTAATAGTAATCAATTACGGGGTC
ATTAGTTCATAGCCCATATATGGAGTTCCGCGTTACATAACTTACGGTAAATGGCCCGCCTGGCTGACCG
CCCAACGACCCCCGCCCATTGACGTCAATAATGACGTATGTTCCCATAGTAACGCCAATAGGGACTTTCC
ATTGACGTCAATGGGTGGAGTATTTACGGTAAACTGCCCACTTGGCAGTACATCAAGTGTATCATATGCC
AAGTACGCCCCCTATTGACGTCAATGACGGTAAATGGCCCGCCTGGCATTATGCCCAGTACATGACCTTA
TGGGACTTTCCTACTTGGCAGTACATCTACGTATTAGTCATCGCTATTACCATGGTGATGCGGTTTTGGC
AGTACATCAATGGGCGTGGATAGCGGTTTGACTCACGGGGATTTCCAAGTCTCCACCCCATTGACGTCAA
TGGGAGTTTGTTTTGGCACCAAAATCAACGGGACTTTCCAAAATGTCGTAACAACTCCGCCCCATTGACG
CAAATGGGCGGTAGGCGTGTACGGTGGGAGGTCTATATAAGCAGAGCTCTCTGGCTAACTAGAGAACCCA
CTGCTTACTGGCTTATCGAAATTAATACGACTCACTATAGGGAGACCCAAGCTGGCTAGCGTTTAAACTT
AAGCTTCCACCATGAGAAAAATGTCGGAGGAAGAGTTTTATCTGTTCAAAAATATCTCTTCAGTGGGGCC
GTGGGATGGGCCTCAGTACCACATTGCCCCTGTCTGGGCCTTCTACCTCCAGGCAGCTTTCATGGGCACT
GTCTTCCTTATAGGGTTCCCACTCAATGCCATGGTGCTGGTGGCCACACTGCGCTACAAAAAGTTGCGGC
AGCCCCTCAACTACATTCTGGTCAACGTGTCCTTCGGAGGCTTCCTCCTCTGCATCTTCTCTGTCTTCCC
TGTCTTCGTCGCCAGCTGTAACGGATACTTCGTCTTCGGTCGCCATGTTTGTGCTTTGGAGGGCTTCCTG
GGCACTGTAGCAGGTCTGGTTACAGGATGGTCACTGGCCTTCCTGGCCTTTGAGCGCTACATTGTCATCT
GTAAGCCCTTCGGCAACTTCCGCTTCAGCTCCAAGCATGCACTGACGGTGGTCCTGGCTACCTGGACCAT
TGGTATTGGCGTCTCCATCCCACCCTTCTTTGGCTGGAGCCGGTTCATCCCTGAGGGCCTGCAGTGTTCC
TGTGGCCCTGACTGGTACACCGTGGGCACCAAATACCGCAGCGAGTCCTATACGTGGTTCCTCTTCATCT
TCTGCTTCATTGTGCCTCTCTCCCTCATCTGCTTCTCCTACACTCAGCTGCTGAGGGCCCTGAAAGCTGT
TGCAGCTCAGCAGCAGGAGTCAGCTACGACCCAGAAGGCTGAACGGGAGGTGAGCCGCATGGTGGTTGTG
ATGGTAGGATCCTTCTGTGTCTGCTACGTGCCCTACGCGGCCTTCGCCATGTACATGGTCAACAACCGTA
ACCATGGGCTGGACTTACGGCTTGTCACCATTCCTTCATTCTTCTCCAAGAGTGCTTGCATCTACAATCC
CATCATCTACTGCTTCATGAATAAGCAGTTCCAAGCTTGCATCATGAAGATGGTGTGTGGGAAGGCCATG
ACAGATGAATCCGACACATGCAGCTCCCAGAAAACAGAAGTTTCTACTGTCTCGTCTACCCAAGTTGGCC
CCAACACGGAGACGAGCCAGGTGGCCCCGGCCTAAGCGGCCGCTCGAGTCTAGAGGGCCCGTTTAAACCC
GCTGATCAGCCTCGACTGTGCCTTCTAGTTGCCAGCCATCTGTTGTTTGCCCCTCCCCCGTGCCTTCCTT
GACCCTGGAAGGTGCCACTCCCACTGTCCTTTCCTAATAAAATGAGGAAATTGCATCGCATTGTCTGAGT
AGGTGTCATTCTATTCTGGGGGGTGGGGTGGGGCAGGACAGCAAGGGGGAGGATTGGGAAGACAATAGCA
GGCATGCTGGGGATGCGGTGGGCTCTATGGCTTCTGAGGCGGAAAGAACCAGCTGGGGCTCTAGGGGGTA
TCCCC
[124 nt withheld, positions 2316-2439]
C
[91 nt withheld, positions 2441-2531]
A
[49 nt withheld, positions 2533-2581]
CCTTTGACGTTGGAGTCCACGTTCTTT
[37 nt withheld, positions 2609-2645]
ACCCTATCTCGGTCTATTCTTTTGATTTATAAGGGATTTTGCCGATTTCGGCCTATTGGTTAAAAAATGA
GCTGATTTAACAAAAATTTAACGCGAATTAATTCTGTGGAATGTGTGTCAGTTAGGGTGTGGAAAGTCCC
CAGGCTCCCCAGCAGGCAGAAGTATGCAAAGCATGCATCTCAATTAGTCAGCAACCAGGTGTGGAAAGTC
CCCAGGCTCCCCAGCAGGCAGAAGTATGCAAAGCATGCATCTCAATTAGTCAGCAACCATAGTCCCGCCC
CTAACTCCGCCCATCCCGCCCCTAACTCCGCCCAGTTCCGCCCATTCTCCGCCCCATGGCTGACTAATTT
TTTTTATTTATGCAGAGGCCGAGGCCGCCTCTGCCTCTGAGCTATTCCAGAAGTAGTGAGGAGGCTTTTT
TGGAGGCCTAGGCTTTTGCAAAAAGCTCCCGGGAGCTTGTATATCCATTTTCGGATCTGATCAAGAGACA
GGATGAGGATCGTTTCGCATGATTGAACAAGATGGATTGCACGCAGGTTCTCCGGCCGCTTGGGTGGAGA
GGCTATTCGGCTATGACTGGGCACAACAGACAATCGGCTGCTCTGATGCCGCCGTGTTCCGGCTGTCAGC
GCAGGGGCGCCCGGTTCTTTTTGTCAAGACCGACCTGTCCGGTGCCCTGAATGAACTGCAGGACGAGGCA
GCGCGGCTATCGTGGCTGGCCACGACGGGCGTTCCTTGCGCAGCTGTGCTCGACGTTGTCACTGAAGCGG
GAAGGGACTGGCTGCTATTGGGCGAAGTGCCGGGGCAGGATCTCCTGTCATCTCACCTTGCTCCTGCCGA
GAAAGTATCCATCATGGCTGATGCAATGCGGCGGCTGCATACGCTTGATCCGGCTACCTGCCCATTCGAC
CACCAAGCGAAACATCGCATCGAGCGAGCACGTACTCGGATGGAAGCCGGTCTTGTCGATCAGGATGATC
TGGACGAAGAGCATCAGGGGCTCGCGCCAGCCGAACTGTTCGCCAGGCTCAAGGCGCGCATGCCCGACGG
CGAGGATCTCGTCGTGACCCATGGCGATGCCTGCTTGCCGAATATCATGGTGGAAAATGGCCGCTTTTCT
GGATTCATCGACTGTGGCCGGCTGGGTGTGGCGGACCGCTATCAGGACATAGCGTTGGCTACCCGTGATA
TTGCTGAAGAGCTTGGCGGCGAATGGGCTGACCGCTTCCTCGTGCTTTACGGTATCGCCGCTCCCGATTC
GCAGCGCATCGCCTTCTATCGCCTTCTTGACGAGTTCTTCTGAGCGGGACTCTGGGGTTCGAAATGACCG
ACCAAGCGACGCCCAACCTGCCATCACGAGATTTCGATTCCACCGCCGCCTTCTATGAAAGGTTGGGCTT
CGGAATCGTTTTCCGGGACGCCGGCTGGATGATCCTCCAGCGCGGGGATCTCATGCTGGAGTTCTTCGCC
CACCCCAACTTGTTTATTGCAGCTTATAATGGTTACAAATAAAGCAATAGCATCACAAATTTCACAAATA
AAGCATTTTTTTCACTGCATTCTAGTTGTGGTTTGTCCAAACTCATCAATGTATCTTATCATGTCTGTAT
ACCGTCGACCTCTAGCTAGAGCTTGGCGTAATCATGGTCATAGCTGTTTCCTGTGTGAAATTGTTATCCG
CTCACAATTCCACACAACATACGAGCCGGAAGCATAAAGTGTAAAGCCTGGGGTGCCTAATGAGTGAGCT
AACTCACATTAATTGCGTTGCGCTCACTGCCCGCTTTCCAGTCGGGAAACCTGTCGTGCCAGCTGCATTA
ATGAATCGGCCAACGCGCGGGGAGAGGCGGTTTGCGTATTGGGCGCTCTTCCGCTTCCTCGCTCACTGAC
TCGCTGCGCTCGGTCGTTCGGCTGCGGCGAGCGGTATCAGCTCACTCAAAGGCGGTAATACGGTTATCCA
CAGAATCAGGGGATAACGCAGGAAAGAACATGTGAGCAAAAGGCCAGCAAAAGGCCAGGAACCGTAAAAA
GGCCGCGTTGCTGGCGTTTTTCCATAGGCTCCGCCCCCCTGACGAGCATCACAAAAATCGACGCTCAAGT
CAGAGGTGGCGAAACCCGACAGGACTATAAAGATACCAGGCGTTTCCCCCTGGAAGCTCCCTCGTGCGCT
CTCCTGTTCCGACCCTGCCGCTTACCGGATACCTGTCCGCCTTTCTCCCTTCGGGAAGCGTGGCGCTTTC
TCATAGCTCACGCTGTAGGTATCTCAGTTCGGTGTAGGTCGTTCGCTCCAAGCTGGGCTGTGTGCACGAA
CCCCCCGTTCAGCCCGACCGCTGCGCCTTATCCGGTAACTATCGTCTTGAGTCCAACCCGGTAAGACACG
ACTTATCGCCACTGGCAGCAGCCACTGGTAACAGGATTAGCAGAGCGAGGTATGTAGGCGGTGCTACAGA
GTTCTTGAAGTGGTGGCCTAACTACGGCTACACTAGAAGAACAGTATTTGGTATCTGCGCTCTGCTGAAG
CCAGTTACCTTCGGAAAAAGAGTTGGTAGCTCTTGATCCGGCAAACAAACCACCGCTGGTAGCGGTGGTT
TTTTTGTTTGCAAGCAGCAGATTACGCGCAGAAAAAAAGGATCTCAAGAAGATCCTTTGATCTTTTCTAC
GGGGTCTGACGCTCAGTGGAACGAAAACTCACGTTAAGGGATTTTGGTCATGAGATTATCAAAAAGGATC
TTCACCTAGATCCTTTTAAATTAAAAATGAAGTTTTAAATCAATCTAAAGTATATATGAGTAAACTTGGT
CTGACAGTTACCAATGCTTAATCAGTGAGGCACCTATCTCAGCGATCTGTCTATTTCGTTCATCCATAGT
TGCCTGACTCCCCGTCGTGTAGATAACTACGATACGGGAGGGCTTACCATCTGGCCCCAGTGCTGCAATG
ATACCGCGAGACCCACGCTCACCGGCTCCAGATTTATCAGCAATAAACCAGCCAGCCGGAAGGGCCGAGC
GCAGAAGTGGTCCTGCAACTTTATCCGCCTCCATCCAGTCTATTAATTGTTGCCGGGAAGCTAGAGTAAG
TAGTTCGCCAGTTAATAGTTTGCGCAACGTTGTTGCCATTGCTACAGGCATCGTGGTGTCACGCTCGTCG
TTTGGTATGGCTTCATTCAGCTCCGGTTCCCAACGATCAAGGCGAGTTACATGATCCCCCATGTTGTGCA
AAAAAGCGGTTAGCTCCTTCGGTCCTCCGATCGTTGTCAGAAGTAAGTTGGCCGCAGTGTTATCACTCAT
GGTTATGGCAGCACTGCATAATTCTCTTACTGTCATGCCATCCGTAAGATGCTTTTCTGTGACTGGTGAG
TACTCAACCAAGTCATTCTGAGAATAGTGTATGCGGCGACCGAGTTGCTCTTGCCCGGCGTCAATACGGG
ATAATACCGCGCCACATAGCAGAACTTTAAAAGTGCTCATCATTGGAAAACGTTCTTCGGGGCGAAAACT
CTCAAGGATCTTACCGCTGTTGAGATCCAGTTCGATGTAACCCACTCGTGCACCCAACTGATCTTCAGCA
TCTTTTACTTTCACCAGCGTTTCTGGGTGAGCAAAAACAGGAAGGCAAAATGCCGCAAAAAAGGGAATAA
GGGCGACACGGAAATGTTGAATACTCATACTCTTCCTTTTTCAATATTATTGAAGCATTTATCAGGGTTA
TTGTCTCATGAGCGGATACATATTTGAATGTATTTAGAAAAATAAACAAATAGGGGTTCCGCGCACATTT
CCCCGAAAAGTGCCACCTGACGTC
Features (pLannotate 1.2.2; 20 found; start..end, strand, type, name):
     28..80      -  misc_feature   bom (fragment): basis of mobility region from pBR322
    235..614     +  enhancer       CMV enhancer: human cytomegalovirus immediate early enhancer
    615..818     +  promoter       CMV promoter: human cytomegalovirus (CMV) immediate early promoter
    814..847     +  LTR            5' LTR (truncated) (fragment): truncated 5' long terminal repeat (LTR) from HIV-1
    863..881     +  promoter       T7 promoter: promoter for bacteriophage T7 RNA polymerase
    922..1965    +  CDS            OPN1SW: OPSB_HUMAN - Also known as BCP. Experimental evidence at protein level: Swiss-Prot protein existence level 1. Visual pigments are the light-absorbing molecules that mediate vision. They consist of an apoprotein, opsin, covalently linked to cis-retinal (Probable). Required for the maintenance of cone outer segment organization in the ventral retina, but not essential for the maintenance of functioning cone photoreceptors (By similarity). Involved in ensuring correct abundance and localization of retinal membrane proteins (By similarity). May increase spectral sensitivity in dim light (By simila
   2046..2270    +  polyA_signal   bGH poly(A) signal: bovine growth hormone polyadenylation signal
   2274..2295    +  promoter       SV40 promoter (fragment): SV40 enhancer and early promoter
   2316..2744    +  rep_origin     f1 ori (sequence partly withheld): f1 bacteriophage origin of replication; arrow indicates direction of (+) strand synthesis
   2758..3087    +  promoter       SV40 promoter: SV40 enhancer and early promoter
   3154..3945    +  CDS            neo: KKA2_KLEPN - Also known as kan, nptII. Experimental evidence at protein level: Swiss-Prot protein existence level 1. Resistance to kanamycin, neomycin, paromomycin, ribostamycin, butirosin and gentamicin B. From Klebsiella pneumoniae.
   3969..4127    +  CDS            ble (fragment): BLE_KLEPN - Experimental evidence at protein level: Swiss-Prot protein existence level 1. Binding protein with a strong affinity to the bleomycin family of antibiotics. Binds to CL990; an antimitotic-antibiotic compound. From Klebsiella pneumoniae.
   4122..4243    +  polyA_signal   SV40 poly(A) signal: SV40 polyadenylation signal
   4316..4332    -  protein_bind   lac operator: The lac repressor binds to the lac operator to inhibit transcription in E. coli. This inhibition can be relieved by adding lactose or isopropyl-β-D-thiogalactopyranoside (IPTG). lac repressor encoded by lacI
   4340..4370    -  promoter       lac promoter: promoter for the E. coli lac operon
   4385..4406    -  protein_bind   CAP binding site: CAP binding activates transcription in the presence of cAMP. E. coli catabolite activator protein
   4419..4511    -  CDS            lacI (fragment): lac repressor; lacI; The lac repressor binds to the lac operator to inhibit transcription in E. coli. This inhibition can be relieved by adding lactose or isopropyl-β-D-thiogalactopyranoside (IPTG).
   4694..5282    -  rep_origin     ori: high-copy-number ColE1/pMB1/pBR322/pUC origin of replication
   5453..6313    -  CDS            AmpR: β-lactamase; bla; confers resistance to ampicillin, carbenicillin, and related antibiotics
   6314..6418    -  promoter       AmpR promoter: bla
