>Addgene plasmid #109363 | pcDNA3 SWS cone opsin | addgene full sequence | sequence record 213321 | Addgene NGS Result
GTCATTGATTATTGACTAGTTATTAATAGTAATCAATTACGGGGTCATTAGTTCATAGCCCATATATGGA
GTTCCGCGTTACATAACTTACGGTAAATGGCCCGCCTGGCTGACCGCCCAACGACCCCCGCCCATTGACG
TCAATAATGACGTATGTTCCCATAGTAACGCCAATAGGGACTTTCCATTGACGTCAATGGGTGGAGTATT
TACGGTAAACTGCCCACTTGGCAGTACATCAAGTGTATCATATGCCAAGTACGCCCCCTATTGACGTCAA
TGACGGTAAATGGCCCGCCTGGCATTATGCCCAGTACATGACCTTATGGGACTTTCCTACTTGGCAGTAC
ATCTACGTATTAGTCATCGCTATTACCATGGTGATGCGGTTTTGGCAGTACATCAATGGGCGTGGATAGC
GGTTTGACTCACGGGGATTTCCAAGTCTCCACCCCATTGACGTCAATGGGAGTTTGTTTTGGCACCAAAA
TCAACGGGACTTTCCAAAATGTCGTAACAACTCCGCCCCATTGACGCAAATGGGCGGTAGGCGTGTACGG
TGGGAGGTCTATATAAGCAGAGCTCTCTGGCTAACTAGAGAACCCACTGCTTACTGGCTTATCGAAATTA
ATACGACTCACTATAGGGAGACCCAAGCTGGCCAGCGTTTAAACTTAAGCTTCCACCATGAGAAAAATGT
CGGAGGAAGAGTTTTATCTGTTCAAAAATATCTCTTCAGTGGGGCCGTGGGATGGGCCTCAGTACCACAT
TGCCCCTGTCTGGGCCTTCTACCTCCAGGCAGCTTTCATGGGCACTGTCTTCCTTATAGGGTTCCCACTC
AATGCCATGGTGCTGGTGGCCACACTGCGCTACAAAAAGTTGCGGCAGCCCCTCAACTACATTCTGGTCA
ACGTGTCCTTCGGAGGCTTCCTCCTCTGCATCTTCTCTGTCTTCCCTGTCTTCGTCGCCAGCTGTAACGG
ATACTTCGTCTTCGGTCGCCATGTTTGTGCTTTGGAGGGCTTCCTGGGCACTGTAGCAGGTCTGGTTACA
GGATGGTCACTGGCCTTCCTGGCCTTTGAGCGCTACATTGTCATCTGTAAGCCCTTCGGCAACTTCCGCT
TCAGCTCCAAGCATGCACTGACGGTGGTCCTGGCTACCTGGACCATTGGTATTGGCGTCTCCATCCCACC
CTTCTTTGGCTGGAGCCGGTTCATCCCTGAGGGCCTGCAGTGTTCCTGTGGCCCTGACTGGTACACCGTG
GGCACCAAATACCGCAGCGAGTCCTATACGTGGTTCCTCTTCATCTTCTGCTTCATTGTGCCTCTCTCCC
TCATCTGCTTCTCCTACACTCAGCTGCTGAGGGCCCTGAAAGCTGTTGCAGCTCAGCAGCAGGAGTCAGC
TACGACCCAGAAGGCTGAACGGGAGGTGAGCCGCATGGTGGTTGTGATGGTAGGATCCTTCTGTGTCTGC
TACGTGCCCTACGCGGCCTTCGCCATGTACATGGTCAACAACCGTAACCATGGGCTGGACTTACGGCTTG
TCACCATTCCTTCATTCTTCTCCAAGAGTGCTTGCATCTACAATCCCATCATCTACTGCTTCATGAATAA
GCAGTTCCAAGCTTGCATCATGAAGATGGTGTGTGGGAAGGCCATGACAGATGAATCCGACACATGCAGC
TCCCAGAAAACAGAAGTTTCTACTGTCTCGTCTACCCAAGTTGGCCCCAACACGGAGACGAGCCAGGTGG
CCCCGGCCTAAATCACTAGTGAATTCGCGGCCGCTCGAGTCTAGAGGGCCCGTTTAAACCCGCTGATCAG
CCTCGACTGTGCCTTCTAGTTGCCAGCCATCTGTTGTTTGCCCCTCCCCCGTGCCTTCCTTGACCCTGGA
AGGTGCCACTCCCACTGTCCTTTCCTAATAAAATGAGGAAATTGCATCGCATTGTCTGAGTAGGTGTCAT
TCTATTCTGGGGGGTGGGGTGGGGCAGGACAGCAAGGGGGAGGATTGGGAAGACAATAGCAGGCATGCTG
GGGATGCGGTGGGCTCTATGGCTTCTGAGGCGGAAAGAACCAGCTGGGGCTCTAGGGGGTATCCCC
[124 nt withheld, positions 2097-2220]
C
[91 nt withheld, positions 2222-2312]
A
[49 nt withheld, positions 2314-2362]
CCTTTGACGTTGGAGTCCACGTTCTTT
[37 nt withheld, positions 2390-2426]
ACCCTATCTCGGTCTATTCTTTTGATTTATAAGGGATTTTGCCGATTTCGGCCTATTGGTTAAAAAATGA
GCTGATTTAACAAAAATTTAACGCGAATTAATTCTGTGGAATGTGTGTCAGTTAGGGTGTGGAAAGTCCC
CAGGCTCCCCAGCAGGCAGAAGTATGCAAAGCATGCATCTCAATTAGTCAGCAACCAGGTGTGGAAAGTC
CCCAGGCTCCCCAGCAGGCAGAAGTATGCAAAGCATGCATCTCAATTAGTCAGCAACCATAGTCCCGCCC
CTAACTCCGCCCATCCCGCCCCTAACTCCGCCCAGTTCCGCCCATTCTCCGCCCCATGGCTGACTAATTT
TTTTTATTTATGCAGAGGCCGAGGCCGCCTCTGCCTCTGAGCTATTCCAGAAGTAGTGAGGAGGCTTTTT
TGGAGGCCTAGGCTTTTGCAAAAAGCTCCCGGGAGCTTGTATATCCATTTTCGGATCTGATCAAGAGACA
GGATGAGGATCGTTTCGCATGATTGAACAAGATGGATTGCACGCAGGTTCTCCGGCCGCTTGGGTGGAGA
GGCTATTCGGCTATGACTGGGCACAACAGACAATCGGCTGCTCTGATGCCGCCGTGTTCCGGCTGTCAGC
GCAGGGGCGCCCGGTTCTTTTTGTCAAGACCGACCTGTCCGGTGCCCTGAATGAACTGCAGGACGAGGCA
GCGCGGCTATCGTGGCTGGCCACGACGGGCGTTCCTTGCGCAGCTGTGCTCGACGTTGTCACTGAAGCGG
GAAGGGACTGGCTGCTATTGGGCGAAGTGCCGGGGCAGGATCTCCTGTCATCTCACCTTGCTCCTGCCGA
GAAAGTATCCATCATGGCTGATGCAATGCGGCGGCTGCATACGCTTGATCCGGCTACCTGCCCATTCGAC
CACCAAGCGAAACATCGCATCGAGCGAGCACGTACTCGGATGGAAGCCGGTCTTGTCGATCAGGATGATC
TGGACGAAGAGCATCAGGGGCTCGCGCCAGCCGAACTGTTCGCCAGGCTCAAGGCGCGCATGCCCGACGG
CGAGGATCTCGTCGTGACCCATGGCGATGCCTGCTTGCCGAATATCATGGTGGAAAATGGCCGCTTTTCT
GGATTCATCGACTGTGGCCGGCTGGGTGTGGCGGACCGCTATCAGGACATAGCGTTGGCTACCCGTGATA
TTGCTGAAGAGCTTGGCGGCGAATGGGCTGACCGCTTCCTCGTGCTTTACGGTATCGCCGCTCCCGATTC
GCAGCGCATCGCCTTCTATCGCCTTCTTGACGAGTTCTTCTGAGCGGGACTCTGGGGTTCGAAATGACCG
ACCAAGCGACGCCCAACCTGCCATCACGAGATTTCGATTCCACCGCCGCCTTCTATGAAAGGTTGGGCTT
CGGAATCGTTTTCCGGGACGCCGGCTGGATGATCCTCCAGCGCGGGGATCTCATGCTGGAGTTCTTCGCC
CACCCCAACTTGTTTATTGCAGCTTATAATGGTTACAAATAAAGCAATAGCATCACAAATTTCACAAATA
AAGCATTTTTTTCACTGCATTCTAGTTGTGGTTTGTCCAAACTCATCAATGTATCTTATCATGTCTGTAT
ACCGTCGACCTCTAGCTAGAGCTTGGCGTAATCATGGTCATAGCTGTTTCCTGTGTGAAATTGTTATCCG
CTCACAATTCCACACAACATACGAGCCGGAAGCATAAAGTGTAAAGCCTGGGGTGCCTAATGAGTGAGCT
AACTCACATTAATTGCGTTGCGCTCACTGCCCGCTTTCCAGTCGGGAAACCTGTCGTGCCAGCTGCATTA
ATGAATCGGCCAACGCGCGGGGAGAGGCGGTTTGCGTATTGGGCGCTCTTCCGCTTCCTCGCTCACTGAC
TCGCTGCGCTCGGTCGTTCGGCTGCGGCGAGCGGTATCAGCTCACTCAAAGGCGGTAATACGGTTATCCA
CAGAATCAGGGGATAACGCAGGAAAGAACATGTGAGCAAAAGGCCAGCAAAAGGCCAGGAACCGTAAAAA
GGCCGCGTTGCTGGCGTTTTTCCATAGGCTCCGCCCCCCTGACGAGCATCACAAAAATCGACGCTCAAGT
CAGAGGTGGCGAAACCCGACAGGACTATAAAGATACCAGGCGTTTCCCCCTGGAAGCTCCCTCGTGCGCT
CTCCTGTTCCGACCCTGCCGCTTACCGGATACCTGTCCGCCTTTCTCCCTTCGGGAAGCGTGGCGCTTTC
TCATAGCTCACGCTGTAGGTATCTCAGTTCGGTGTAGGTCGTTCGCTCCAAGCTGGGCTGTGTGCACGAA
CCCCCCGTTCAGCCCGACCGCTGCGCCTTATCCGGTAACTATCGTCTTGAGTCCAACCCGGTAAGACACG
ACTTATCGCCACTGGCAGCAGCCACTGGTAACAGGATTAGCAGAGCGAGGTATGTAGGCGGTGCTACAGA
GTTCTTGAAGTGGTGGCCTAACTACGGCTACACTAGAAGAACAGTATTTGGTATCTGCGCTCTGCTGAAG
CCAGTTACCTTCGGAAAAAGAGTTGGTAGCTCTTGATCCGGCAAACAAACCACCGCTGGTAGCGGTGGTT
TTTTTGTTTGCAAGCAGCAGATTACGCGCAGAAAAAAAGGATCTCAAGAAGATCCTTTGATCTTTTCTAC
GGGGTCTGACGCTCAGTGGAACGAAAACTCACGTTAAGGGATTTTGGTCATGAGATTATCAAAAAGGATC
TTCACCTAGATCCTTTTAAATTAAAAATGAAGTTTTAAATCAATCTAAAGTATATATGAGTAAACTTGGT
CTGACAGTTACCAATGCTTAATCAGTGAGGCACCTATCTCAGCGATCTGTCTATTTCGTTCATCCATAGT
TGCCTGACTCCCCGTCGTGTAGATAACTACGATACGGGAGGGCTTACCATCTGGCCCCAGTGCTGCAATG
ATACCGCGAGACCCACGCTCACCGGCTCCAGATTTATCAGCAATAAACCAGCCAGCCGGAAGGGCCGAGC
GCAGAAGTGGTCCTGCAACTTTATCCGCCTCCATCCAGTCTATTAATTGTTGCCGGGAAGCTAGAGTAAG
TAGTTCGCCAGTTAATAGTTTGCGCAACGTTGTTGCCATTGCTACAGGCATCGTGGTGTCACGCTCGTCG
TTTGGTATGGCTTCATTCAGCTCCGGTTCCCAACGATCAAGGCGAGTTACATGATCCCCCATGTTGTGCA
AAAAAGCGGTTAGCTCCTTCGGTCCTCCGATCGTTGTCAGAAGTAAGTTGGCCGCAGTGTTATCACTCAT
GGTTATGGCAGCACTGCATAATTCTCTTACTGTCATGCCATCCGTAAGATGCTTTTCTGTGACTGGTGAG
TACTCAACCAAGTCATTCTGAGAATAGTGTATGCGGCGACCGAGTTGCTCTTGCCCGGCGTCAATACGGG
ATAATACCGCGCCACATAGCAGAACTTTAAAAGTGCTCATCATTGGAAAACGTTCTTCGGGGCGAAAACT
CTCAAGGATCTTACCGCTGTTGAGATCCAGTTCGATGTAACCCACTCGTGCACCCAACTGATCTTCAGCA
TCTTTTACTTTCACCAGCGTTTCTGGGTGAGCAAAAACAGGAAGGCAAAATGCCGCAAAAAAGGGAATAA
GGGCGACACGGAAATGTTGAATACTCATACTCTTCCTTTTTCAATATTATTGAAGCATTTATCAGGGTTA
TTGTCTCATGAGCGGATACATATTTGAATGTATTTAGAAAAATAAACAAATAGGGGTTCCGCGCACATTT
CCCCGAAAAGTGCCACCTGACGTCGACGGATCGGGAGATCTCCCGATCCCCTATGGTGCACTCTCAGTAC
AATCTGCTCTGATGCCGCATAGTTAAGCCAGTATCTGCTCCCTGCTTGTGTGTTGGAGGTCGCTGAGTAG
TGCGCGAGCAAAATTTAAGCTACAACAAGGCAAGGCTTGACCGACAATTGCATGAAGAATCTGCTTAGGG
TTAGGCGTTTTGCGCTGCTTCGCGATGTACGGGCCAGATATACGCGTT
Features (pLannotate 1.2.2; 20 found; start..end, strand, type, name):
     77..380     +  enhancer       CMV enhancer: human cytomegalovirus immediate early enhancer
    381..584     +  promoter       CMV promoter: human cytomegalovirus (CMV) immediate early promoter
    580..613     +  LTR            5' LTR (truncated) (fragment): truncated 5' long terminal repeat (LTR) from HIV-1
    629..647     +  promoter       T7 promoter: promoter for bacteriophage T7 RNA polymerase
    688..1731    +  CDS            OPN1SW: OPSB_HUMAN - Also known as BCP. Experimental evidence at protein level: Swiss-Prot protein existence level 1. Visual pigments are the light-absorbing molecules that mediate vision. They consist of an apoprotein, opsin, covalently linked to cis-retinal (Probable). Required for the maintenance of cone outer segment organization in the ventral retina, but not essential for the maintenance of functioning cone photoreceptors (By similarity). Involved in ensuring correct abundance and localization of retinal membrane proteins (By similarity). May increase spectral sensitivity in dim light (By simila
   1827..2051    +  polyA_signal   bGH poly(A) signal: bovine growth hormone polyadenylation signal
   2055..2076    +  promoter       SV40 promoter (fragment): SV40 enhancer and early promoter
   2097..2525    +  rep_origin     f1 ori (sequence partly withheld): f1 bacteriophage origin of replication; arrow indicates direction of (+) strand synthesis
   2539..2868    +  promoter       SV40 promoter: SV40 enhancer and early promoter
   2935..3726    +  CDS            neo: KKA2_KLEPN - Also known as kan, nptII. Experimental evidence at protein level: Swiss-Prot protein existence level 1. Resistance to kanamycin, neomycin, paromomycin, ribostamycin, butirosin and gentamicin B. From Klebsiella pneumoniae.
   3750..3908    +  CDS            ble (fragment): BLE_KLEPN - Experimental evidence at protein level: Swiss-Prot protein existence level 1. Binding protein with a strong affinity to the bleomycin family of antibiotics. Binds to CL990; an antimitotic-antibiotic compound. From Klebsiella pneumoniae.
   3903..4024    +  polyA_signal   SV40 poly(A) signal: SV40 polyadenylation signal
   4097..4113    -  protein_bind   lac operator: The lac repressor binds to the lac operator to inhibit transcription in E. coli. This inhibition can be relieved by adding lactose or isopropyl-β-D-thiogalactopyranoside (IPTG). lac repressor encoded by lacI
   4121..4151    -  promoter       lac promoter: promoter for the E. coli lac operon
   4166..4187    -  protein_bind   CAP binding site: CAP binding activates transcription in the presence of cAMP. E. coli catabolite activator protein
   4200..4292    -  CDS            lacI (fragment): lac repressor; lacI; The lac repressor binds to the lac operator to inhibit transcription in E. coli. This inhibition can be relieved by adding lactose or isopropyl-β-D-thiogalactopyranoside (IPTG).
   4475..5063    -  rep_origin     ori: high-copy-number ColE1/pMB1/pBR322/pUC origin of replication
   5234..6094    -  CDS            AmpR: β-lactamase; bla; confers resistance to ampicillin, carbenicillin, and related antibiotics
   6095..6199    -  promoter       AmpR promoter: bla
   6258..6310    -  misc_feature   bom (fragment): basis of mobility region from pBR322
