[The description below was written by a language model from this plasmid's Addgene catalogue record and pLannotate feature annotations shown in this document.]
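Description:
pcDNA3 SWS cone opsin is a mammalian expression plasmid built on the pcDNA3.1 backbone that carries the human short-wavelength-sensitive (blue) cone opsin, OPN1SW. The opsin coding sequence was inserted by Gibson assembly downstream of the human cytomegalovirus immediate-early enhancer and promoter and is followed by the bovine growth hormone polyadenylation signal, giving strong constitutive expression in transfected mammalian cells. A T7 promoter sits between the CMV promoter and the insert, which in principle allows in vitro transcription. According to the catalogue entry, the opsin carries a C-terminal 1D4 tag, the short rhodopsin-derived epitope commonly used for antibody detection and immunoaffinity purification of opsins. The tag is not called out as a separate feature in either annotation table, where only the OPN1SW reading frame is marked.

In bacteria the plasmid is maintained at high copy through a ColE1/pUC-type origin and selected with ampicillin via the β-lactamase gene. An f1 origin is also present. For mammalian cells, an SV40 early promoter drives the neomycin phosphotransferase gene, terminated by the SV40 poly(A) signal, so stable lines can be selected with G418. The short HIV-1 LTR, ble, lacI and bom fragments and the lac promoter/operator elements flagged by the annotation are small backbone matches rather than functional parts of the design. The depositor sequence and the repository's sequencing result differ slightly in length and starting coordinate but show the same feature order. The associated publication describes a live-cell assay of GPCR coupling aimed at identifying optogenetic tools for controlling Go and Gi signalling, which suggests this construct served as a light-activated receptor candidate in that work.
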