Addgene plasmid #109363: pcDNA3 SWS cone opsin
Purpose: Human SWS cone opsin with 1D4 tag
Depositing lab: Robert Lucas. Depositing organization: University of Manchester. Publication: A live cell assay of GPCR coupling allows identification of optogenetic tools for controlling Go and Gi signaling. Ballister ER, Rodgers J, Martial F, Lucas RJ. BMC Biol. 2018 Jan 16;16(1):10. doi: 10.1186/s12915-017-0475-2. PubMed 29338718.
Backbone
  Vector backbone: pcDNA3.1
  Backbone size w/o insert (bp): 5374
  Total vector size (bp): 6449
  Vector type: Mammalian Expression
  Selectable markers: Neomycin (select with G418)
Growth in bacteria
  Bacterial resistance: Ampicillin, 100 μg/mL
  Growth temperature: 37°C
  Growth strain: DH5alpha
  Copy number: High Copy
Gene/Insert
  Gene/Insert name: SWS cone opsin (alt name: Opn1SWS)
  Species: H. sapiens (human)
  Insert size (bp): 1092
  GenBank ID: NM_001708
  Entrez Gene: OPN1SW (a.k.a. BCP, BOP, CBT)
  Promoter: CMV
  Tag / fusion protein: 1D4 (C terminal on insert)
  Cloning method: Gibson Cloning
  Sequencing primers: 5′ GGAGGTCTATATAAGCAGAGC; 3′ ggcaccttccagggtcaagg
Resource information
  A portion of this plasmid was derived from a plasmid made by: DNASU plasmid repository, deposited by the Centre for Personalised Diagnostics.
Terms and licenses: Academic/Nonprofit Terms; Industry Terms: Not Available to Industry
How to cite: pcDNA3 SWS cone opsin was a gift from Robert Lucas (Addgene plasmid # 109363 ; http://n2t.net/addgene:109363 ; RRID:Addgene_109363)
